Addgene plasmid #128309: pET29a-hNABP2-C
Purpose: Express hNABP2 C-terminus(122–211 aa) in E. coli with a C-terminal His-tag
Depositing lab: Yuliang Wu. Depositing organization: University of Saskatchewan. Publication: C-termini are essential and distinct for nucleic acid binding of human NABP1 and NABP2. Vidhyasagar V, He Y, Guo M, Ding H, Talwar T, Nguyen V, Nwosu J, Katselis G, Wu Y. Biochim Biophys Acta. 2016 Feb;1860(2):371-83. doi: 10.1016/j.bbagen.2015.11.003. Epub 2015 Nov 10. PubMed 26550690.
Backbone
  Vector backbone: pET29a
  Backbone manufacturer: Novagen
  Backbone size w/o insert (bp): 5371
  Total vector size (bp): 5511
  Vector type: Bacterial Expression
Growth in bacteria
  Bacterial resistance: Kanamycin, 50 μg/mL
  Growth temperature: 37°C
  Growth strain: DH5alpha
  Copy number: High Copy
Gene/Insert
  Gene/Insert name: hNABP2 C-terminal domain (122–211 aa) (alt name: hSSB1)
  Species: H. sapiens (human)
  Insert size (bp): 270
  Mutation: C-terminal domain (122–211 aa)
  GenBank ID: NM_024068.4
  Entrez Gene: NABP2 (a.k.a. OBFC2B, SOSS-B1, SSB1, hSSB1)
  Promoter: T7
  Tag / fusion protein: His (C terminal on backbone)
  Cloning method: Restriction Enzyme; 5′ cloning site Nde I (not destroyed); 3′ cloning site Xho I (not destroyed)
  Sequencing primers: 5′ T7 promoter; 3′ T7 terminator
Terms and licenses: Academic/Nonprofit Terms; Industry Terms: Not Available to Industry
How to cite: pET29a-hNABP2-C was a gift from Yuliang Wu (Addgene plasmid # 128309 ; http://n2t.net/addgene:128309 ; RRID:Addgene_128309)
