[The description below was written by a language model from this plasmid's Addgene catalogue record and pLannotate feature annotations shown in this document.]
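Description:
pET29a-hNABP2-C is a bacterial expression plasmid built on the Novagen pET29a backbone for producing the C-terminal region (residues 122–211) of human NABP2, also known as hSSB1, SOSS-B1 or OBFC2B, in E. coli. The 270 bp coding fragment was inserted between the NdeI and XhoI sites, both of which are retained. This places it directly downstream of the T7 gene 10 ribosome binding site and in frame with the backbone-encoded C-terminal His tag. The tag is annotated as a fragment of a 9xHis match, but its 18 nt span corresponds to six histidines. Transcription is driven by a T7 promoter followed by a lac operator and ends at the T7 terminator. The plasmid also carries lacI under its own promoter, so expression stays repressed until IPTG is added in a host that supplies T7 RNA polymerase.

The plasmid is selected with kanamycin through the aph(3')-Ia gene and replicates from a ColE1/pBR322-type origin, with the adjacent bom and rop elements of the pBR322 lineage. The catalogue lists it as high copy, although rop is normally associated with reduced copy number. An f1 origin is also present. The short annotated fragments of TcR, an AmpR promoter and a T7 gene 10B-derived tag appear to be backbone remnants or similarity hits rather than functional parts. The sequenced record is 5,507 nt, close to the stated 5,511 bp.

NABP2 is the single-stranded DNA sensor of the SOSS complex, which acts in DNA repair and checkpoint signalling. The construct supplies the isolated C-terminal domain for purification, and the associated study examined how the C-termini of NABP1 and NABP2 contribute to nucleic acid binding.
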