Features (pLannotate 1.2.2; 19 found; start..end, strand, type, name):
     89..107     +  promoter       T7 promoter: promoter for bacteriophage T7 RNA polymerase
    108..132     +  protein_bind   lac operator: The lac repressor binds to the lac operator to inhibit transcription in E. coli. This inhibition can be relieved by adding lactose or isopropyl-β-D-thiogalactopyranoside (IPTG). lac repressor encoded by lacI
    147..169     +  RBS            RBS: efficient ribosome binding site from bacteriophage T7 gene 10 (Olins and Rangwala, 1989)
    180..449     +  CDS            NABP2 (fragment): SOSB1_HUMAN - Also known as OBFC2B, SSB1. Experimental evidence at protein level: Swiss-Prot protein existence level 1. Component of the SOSS complex, a multiprotein complex that functions downstream of the MRN complex to promote DNA repair and G2/M checkpoint. In the SOSS complex, acts as a sensor of single-stranded DNA that binds to single-stranded DNA, in particular to polypyrimidines. The SOSS complex associates with DNA lesions and influences diverse endpoints in the cellular DNA damage response including cell-cycle checkpoint activation, recombinational repair and maintenance of genomic
    456..473     +  CDS            9xHis (fragment): 9xHis affinity tag
    483..532     +  CDS            SET1 (fragment): solubility-enhancement tag derived from T7 phage gene 10B
    540..587     +  terminator     T7 terminator: transcription terminator for bacteriophage T7 RNA polymerase
    624..1052    +  rep_origin     f1 ori (sequence partly withheld): f1 bacteriophage origin of replication; arrow indicates direction of (+) strand synthesis
   1105..1162    +  promoter       AmpR promoter (fragment): bla
   1171..1986    -  CDS            KanR: aminoglycoside phosphotransferase; aph(3')-Ia; confers resistance to kanamycin in bacteria or G418 (Geneticin®) in eukaryotes
   2108..2696    +  rep_origin     ori: high-copy-number ColE1/pMB1/pBR322/pUC origin of replication
   2882..3021    -  misc_feature   bom: basis of mobility region from pBR322
   3123..3314    -  CDS            rop: Rop protein, which maintains plasmids at low copy number; rop
   3331..3711    +  CDS            YPB1_ECOLX: Protein predicted: Swiss-Prot protein existence level 4. From Escherichia coli.
   3783..4074    -  CDS            TcR (fragment): tetracycline efflux protein; tet; confers resistance to tetracycline
   4089..4110    -  protein_bind   CAP binding site: CAP binding activates transcription in the presence of cAMP. E. coli catabolite activator protein
   4123..5205    -  CDS            lacI: lac repressor; lacI; The lac repressor binds to the lac operator to inhibit transcription in E. coli. This inhibition can be relieved by adding lactose or isopropyl-β-D-thiogalactopyranoside (IPTG).
   5206..5283    -  promoter       lacI promoter: lacI
   5291..63      -  CDS            TcR (fragment) (across the origin): tetracycline efflux protein; tet; confers resistance to tetracycline
>Addgene plasmid #128309 | pET29a-hNABP2-C | addgene full sequence | sequence record 252710 | Addgene NGS Result
GCGCCAGCAACCGCACCTGTGGCGCCGGTGATGCCGGCCACGATGCGTCCGGCGTAGAGGATCGAGATCG
ATCTCGATCCCGCGAAATTAATACGACTCACTATAGGGGAATTGTGAGCGGATAACAATTCCCCTCTAGA
AATAATTTTGTTTAACTTTAAGAAGGAGATATACATATGAACAAGGCGGTGCAGAACGACAGCAACCCTT
CAGCTTCCCAGCCTACCACTGGACCCTCTGCTGCCTCTCCAGCCTCTGAGAACCAGAATGGGAATGGACT
GAGTGCCCCACCAGGTCCCGGTGGTGGCCCACATCCCCCTCATACTCCCTCCCACCCACCCAGCACCCGA
ATCACTCGAAGCCAGCCCAACCACACACCTGCAGGCCCGCCTGGCCCTTCCAGCAACCCTGTTAGTAACG
GCAAAGAAACCCGGAGGAGCAGCAAGAGACTCGAGCACCACCACCACCACCACTGAGATCCGGCTGCTAA
CAAAGCCCGAAAGGAAGCTGAGTTGGCTGCTGCCACCGCTGAGCAATAACTAGCATAACCCCTTGGGGCC
TCTAAACGGGTCTTGAGGGGTTTTTTGCTGAAAGGAGGAACTATATCCGGATTGGCGAATGGG
[124 nt withheld, positions 624-747]
C
[91 nt withheld, positions 749-839]
A
[49 nt withheld, positions 841-889]
CCTTTGACGTTGGAGTCCACGTTCTTT
[37 nt withheld, positions 917-953]
ACCCTATCTCGGTCTATTCTTTTGATTTATAAGGGATTTTGCCGATTTCGGCCTATTGGTTAAAAAATGA
GCTGATTTAACAAAAATTTAACGCGAATTTTAACAAAATATTAACGCTTACAATTTAGGTGGCACTTTTC
GGGGAAATGTGCGCGGAACCCCTATTTGTTTATTTTTCTAAATACATTCAAATATGTATCCGCTCATGAA
TTAATTCTTAGAAAAACTCATCGAGCATCAAATGAAACTGCAATTTATTCATATCAGGATTATCAATACC
ATATTTTTGAAAAAGCCGTTTCTGTAATGAAGGAGAAAACTCACCGAGGCAGTTCCATAGGATGGCAAGA
TCCTGGTATCGGTCTGCGATTCCGACTCGTCCAACATCAATACAACCTATTAATTTCCCCTCGTCAAAAA
TAAGGTTATCAAGTGAGAAATCACCATGAGTGACGACTGAATCCGGTGAGAATGGCAAAAGTTTATGCAT
TTCTTTCCAGACTTGTTCAACAGGCCAGCCATTACGCTCGTCATCAAAATCACTCGCATCAACCAAACCG
TTATTCATTCGTGATTGCGCCTGAGCGAGACGAAATACGCGATCGCTGTTAAAAGGACAATTACAAACAG
GAATCGAATGCAACCGGCGCAGGAACACTGCCAGCGCATCAACAATATTTTCACCTGAATCAGGATATTC
TTCTAATACCTGGAATGCTGTTTTCCCGGGGATCGCAGTGGTGAGTAACCATGCATCATCAGGAGTACGG
ATAAAATGCTTGATGGTCGGAAGAGGCATAAATTCCGTCAGCCAGTTTAGTCTGACCATCTCATCTGTAA
CATCATTGGCAACGCTACCTTTGCCATGTTTCAGAAACAACTCTGGCGCATCGGGCTTCCCATACAATCG
ATAGATTGTCGCACCTGATTGCCCGACATTATCGCGAGCCCATTTATACCCATATAAATCAGCATCCATG
TTGGAATTTAATCGCGGCCTAGAGCAAGACGTTTCCCGTTGAATATGGCTCATAACACCCCTTGTATTAC
TGTTTATGTAAGCAGACAGTTTTATTGTTCATGACCAAAATCCCTTAACGTGAGTTTTCGTTCCACTGAG
CGTCAGACCCCGTAGAAAAGATCAAAGGATCTTCTTGAGATCCTTTTTTTCTGCGCGTAATCTGCTGCTT
GCAAACAAAAAAACCACCGCTACCAGCGGTGGTTTGTTTGCCGGATCAAGAGCTACCAACTCTTTTTCCG
AAGGTAACTGGCTTCAGCAGAGCGCAGATACCAAATACTGTCCTTCTAGTGTAGCCGTAGTTAGGCCACC
ACTTCAAGAACTCTGTAGCACCGCCTACATACCTCGCTCTGCTAATCCTGTTACCAGTGGCTGCTGCCAG
TGGCGATAAGTCGTGTCTTACCGGGTTGGACTCAAGACGATAGTTACCGGATAAGGCGCAGCGGTCGGGC
TGAACGGGGGGTTCGTGCACACAGCCCAGCTTGGAGCGAACGACCTACACCGAACTGAGATACCTACAGC
GTGAGCTATGAGAAAGCGCCACGCTTCCCGAAGGGAGAAAGGCGGACAGGTATCCGGTAAGCGGCAGGGT
CGGAACAGGAGAGCGCACGAGGGAGCTTCCAGGGGGAAACGCCTGGTATCTTTATAGTCCTGTCGGGTTT
CGCCACCTCTGACTTGAGCGTCGATTTTTGTGATGCTCGTCAGGGGGGCGGAGCCTATGGAAAAACGCCA
GCAACGCGGCCTTTTTACGGTTCCTGGCCTTTTGCTGGCCTTTTGCTCACATGTTCTTTCCTGCGTTATC
CCCTGATTCTGTGGATAACCGTATTACCGCCTTTGAGTGAGCTGATACCGCTCGCCGCAGCCGAACGACC
GAGCGCAGCGAGTCAGTGAGCGAGGAAGCGGAAGAGCGCCTGATGCGGTATTTTCTCCTTACGCATCTGT
GCGGTATTTCACACCGCAATGGTGCACTCTCAGTACAATCTGCTCTGATGCCGCATAGTTAAGCCAGTAT
ACACTCCGCTATCGCTACGTGACTGGGTCATGGCTGCGCCCCGACACCCGCCAACACCCGCTGACGCGCC
CTGACGGGCTTGTCTGCTCCCGGCATCCGCTTACAGACAAGCTGTGACCGTCTCCGGGAGCTGCATGTGT
CAGAGGTTTTCACCGTCATCACCGAAACGCGCGAGGCAGCTGCGGTAAAGCTCATCAGCGTGGTCGTGAA
GCGATTCACAGATGTCTGCCTGTTCATCCGCGTCCAGCTCGTTGAGTTTCTCCAGAAGCGTTAATGTCTG
GCTTCTGATAAAGCGGGCCATGTTAAGGGCGGTTTTTTCCTGTTTGGTCACTGATGCCTCCGTGTAAGGG
GGATTTCTGTTCATGGGGGTAATGATACCGATGAAACGAGAGAGGATGCTCACGATACGGGTTACTGATG
ATGAACATGCCCGGTTACTGGAACGTTGTGAGGGTAAACAACTGGCGGTATGGATGCGGCGGGACCAGAG
AAAAATCACTCAGGGTCAATGCCAGCGCTTCGTTAATACAGATGTAGGTGTTCCACAGGGTAGCCAGCAG
CATCCTGCGATGCAGATCCGGAACATAATGGTGCAGGGCGCTGACTTCCGCGTTTCCAGACTTTACGAAA
CACGGAAACCGAAGACCATTCATGTTGTTGCTCAGGTCGCAGACGTTTTGCAGCAGCAGTCGCTTCACGT
TCGCTCGCGTATCGGTGATTCATTCTGCTAACCAGTAAGGCAACCCCGCCAGCCTAGCCGGGTCCTCAAC
GACAGGAGCACGATCATGCGCACCCGTGGGGCCGCCATGCCGGCGATAATGGCCTGCTTCTCGCCGAAAC
GTTTGGTGGCGGGACCAGTGACGAAGGCTTGAGCGAGGGCGTGCAAGATTCCGAATACCGCAAGCGACAG
GCCGATCATCGTCGCGCTCCAGCGAAAGCGGTCCTCGCCGAAAATGACCCAGAGCGCTGCCGGCACCTGT
CCTACGAGTTGCATGATAAAGAAGACAGTCATAAGTGCGGCGACGATAGTCATGCCCCGCGCCCACCGGA
AGGAGCTGACTGGGTTGAAGGCTCTCAAGGGCATCGGTCGAGATCCCGGTGCCTAATGAGTGAGCTAACT
TACATTAATTGCGTTGCGCTCACTGCCCGCTTTCCAGTCGGGAAACCTGTCGTGCCAGCTGCATTAATGA
ATCGGCCAACGCGCGGGGAGAGGCGGTTTGCGTATTGGGCGCCAGGGTGGTTTTTCTTTTCACCAGTGAG
ACGGGCAACAGCTGATTGCCCTTCACCGCCTGGCCCTGAGAGAGTTGCAGCAAGCGGTCCACGCTGGTTT
GCCCCAGCAGGCGAAAATCCTGTTTGATGGTGGTTAACGGCGGGATATAACATGAGCTGTCTTCGGTATC
GTCGTATCCCACTACCGAGATGTCCGCACCAACGCGCAGCCCGGACTCGGTAATGGCGCGCATTGCGCCC
AGCGCCATCTGATCGTTGGCAACCAGCATCGCAGTGGGAACGATGCCCTCATTCAGCATTTGCATGGTTT
GTTGAAAACCGGACATGGCACTCCAGTCGCCTTCCCGTTCCGCTATCGGCTGAATTTGATTGCGAGTGAG
ATATTTATGCCAGCCAGCCAGACGCAGACGCGCCGAGACAGAACTTAATGGGCCCGCTAACAGCGCGATT
TGCTGGTGACCCAATGCGACCAGATGCTCCACGCCCAGTCGCGTACCGTCTTCATGGGAGAAAATAATAC
TGTTGATGGGTGTCTGGTCAGAGACATCAAGAAATAACGCCGGAACATTAGTGCAGGCAGCTTCCACAGC
AATGGCATCCTGGTCATCCAGCGGATAGTTAATGATCAGCCCACTGACGCGTTGCGCGAGAAGATTGTGC
ACCGCCGCTTTACAGGCTTCGACGCCGCTTCGTTCTACCATCGACACCACCACGCTGGCACCCAGTTGAT
CGGCGCGAGATTTAATCGCCGCGACAATTTGCGACGGCGCGTGCAGGGCCAGACTGGAGGTGGCAACGCC
AATCAGCAACGACTGTTTGCCCGCCAGTTGTTGTGCCACGCGGTTGGGAATGTAATTCAGCTCCGCCATC
GCCGCTTCCACTTTTTCCCGCGTTTTCGCAGAAACGTGGCTGGCCTGGTTCACCACGCGGGAAACGGTCT
GATAAGAGACACCGGCATACTCTGCGACATCGTATAACGTTACTGGTTTCACATTCACCACCCTGAATTG
ACTCTCTTCCGGGCGCTATCATGCCATACCGCGAAAGGTTTTGCGCCATTCGATGGTGTCCGGGATCTCG
ACGCTCTCCCTTATGCGACTCCTGCATTAGGAAGCAGCCCAGTAGTAGGTTGAGGCCGTTGAGCACCGCC
GCCGCAAGGAATGGTGCATGCAAGGAGATGGCGCCCAACAGTCCCCCGGCCACGGGGCCTGCCACCATAC
CCACGCCGAAACAAGCGCTCATGAGCCCGAAGTGGCGAGCCCGATCTTCCCCATCGGTGATGTCGGCGAT
ATAG
